Addgene plasmid #47554: pJH136
Purpose: pJH136 carries a URA3 cassette flanked by PCR priming sites U2 and D2. URA3 was derived from S288c and extends from 243 bp upstream of the start codon to 79 bp downstream of the stop codon.
Depositing lab: Ronald Davis. Depositing organization: Stanford University. Publication: The 50:50 method for PCR-based seamless genome editing in yeast. Horecka J, Davis RW. Yeast. 2014 Mar;31(3):103-12. doi: 10.1002/yea.2992. Epub 2013 Dec 13. PubMed 24639370.
Backbone
  Vector backbone: pPCR-Script Amp SK(+)
  Backbone manufacturer: Agilent Technologies
  Backbone size w/o insert (bp): 2961
  Total vector size (bp): 4121
  Vector type: PCR template
  Selectable markers: URA3
Growth in bacteria
  Bacterial resistance: Ampicillin, 100 μg/mL
  Growth temperature: 37°C
  Growth strain: DH5alpha
  Copy number: High Copy
Gene/Insert
  Gene/Insert name: URA3
  Species: S. cerevisiae (budding yeast)
  Insert size (bp): 1160
  Promoter: Native URA3 promoter, -243 to -1.
  Cloning method: Restriction Enzyme; 5′ cloning site SrfI (destroyed during cloning); 3′ cloning site SrfI (destroyed during cloning)
  Sequencing primers: 5′ GTTGTAAAACGACGGCCAGT; 3′ TCACACAGGAAACAGCTATGA
Terms and licenses: Academic/Nonprofit Terms; Industry Terms: Not Available to Industry
Depositor comments: Primer sequences (5' to 3'): U2, CGTACGCTGCAGGTCGAC; D2, ATCGATGAATTCGAGCTCG.
How to cite: pJH136 was a gift from Ronald Davis (Addgene plasmid # 47554 ; http://n2t.net/addgene:47554 ; RRID:Addgene_47554)
