[The description below was written by a language model from this plasmid's Addgene catalogue record and pLannotate feature annotations shown in this document.]
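Description:
pJH136 is a 4,121 bp PCR-template plasmid built on the pPCR-Script Amp SK(+) cloning backbone, a pBluescript-type vector. It is maintained in E. coli at high copy through a ColE1/pUC-type origin and selected with ampicillin via the β-lactamase gene and its own promoter. The backbone also contributes an f1 phage origin, the lac promoter/operator region with a CAP binding site, lacZα and lacI fragments, and flanking T3 and T7 promoters around the remains of the multiple cloning site. The table annotates no yeast replication origin or centromere, in keeping with its role as an amplification template rather than a vector propagated in yeast.

The payload is a 1,160 bp Saccharomyces cerevisiae URA3 cassette derived from strain S288c, inserted at the SrfI site, which was destroyed at both junctions during cloning. The cassette runs from 243 bp upstream of the start codon, covering the native URA3 promoter, to 79 bp downstream of the stop codon, so the gene is expressed from its own regulatory sequences. URA3 encodes orotidine-5'-phosphate decarboxylase. It complements uracil auxotrophy and can be counterselected with 5-fluoroorotic acid, allowing selection both for gain and for later loss of the marker. The cassette is bracketed by the universal priming sites U2 and D2, so primers that anneal there and carry homology tails can amplify URA3 for targeted integration into the yeast genome. The associated publication describes a PCR-based method for seamless genome editing in yeast, for which this plasmid supplies the marker template. According to the sequence record, the U2-URA3-D2 insert was fully sequenced, while the backbone sequence comes from the supplier.
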