Features (pLannotate 1.2.2; 15 found; start..end, strand, type, name):
     44..260     +  promoter       URA3 promoter: S. cerevisiae URA3
    261..1064    +  CDS            URA3: orotidine-5'-phosphate decarboxylase, required for uracil biosynthesis; S. cerevisiae URA3; yeast auxotrophic marker, counterselectable with 5-fluoroorotic acid (5-FOA)
   1165..1236    +  misc_feature   MCS (fragment): pBluescript multiple cloning site
   1245..1263    -  promoter       T7 promoter: promoter for bacteriophage T7 RNA polymerase
   1271..1426    +  CDS            lacZα (fragment): LacZα fragment of β-galactosidase; lacZ fragment
   1431..1859    +  rep_origin     f1 ori (sequence partly withheld): f1 bacteriophage origin of replication; arrow indicates direction of (+) strand synthesis
   1912..2016    +  promoter       AmpR promoter: bla
   2017..2877    +  CDS            AmpR: β-lactamase; bla; confers resistance to ampicillin, carbenicillin, and related antibiotics
   3048..3636    +  rep_origin     ori: high-copy-number ColE1/pMB1/pBR322/pUC origin of replication
   3819..3911    +  CDS            lacI (fragment): lac repressor; lacI; The lac repressor binds to the lac operator to inhibit transcription in E. coli. This inhibition can be relieved by adding lactose or isopropyl-β-D-thiogalactopyranoside (IPTG).
   3924..3945    +  protein_bind   CAP binding site: CAP binding activates transcription in the presence of cAMP. E. coli catabolite activator protein
   3960..3990    +  promoter       lac promoter: promoter for the E. coli lac operon
   3998..4014    +  protein_bind   lac operator: The lac repressor binds to the lac operator to inhibit transcription in E. coli. This inhibition can be relieved by adding lactose or isopropyl-β-D-thiogalactopyranoside (IPTG). lac repressor encoded by lacI
   4059..4077    +  promoter       T3 promoter: promoter for bacteriophage T3 RNA polymerase
   4090..4118    +  misc_feature   MCS (fragment): pBluescript multiple cloning site
>Addgene plasmid #47554 | pJH136 | depositor full sequence | sequence record 67878 | U2-URA3-D2 insert fully sequenced. Plasmid sequence from supplier.
CGTACGCTGCAGGTCGACTGTGGTTTCAGGGTCCATAAAGCTTTTCAATTCATCTTTTTTTTTTTTGTTC
TTTTTTTTGATTCCGGTTTCTTTGAAATTTTTTTGATTCGGTAATCTCCGAGCAGAAGGAAGAACGAAGG
AAGGAGCACAGACTTAGATTGGTATATATACGCATATGTGGTGTTGAAGAAACATGAAATTGCCCAGTAT
TCTTAACCCAACTGCACAGAACAAAAACCTGCAGGAAACGAAGATAAATCATGTCGAAAGCTACATATAA
GGAACGTGCTGCTACTCATCCTAGTCCTGTTGCTGCCAAGCTATTTAATATCATGCACGAAAAGCAAACA
AACTTGTGTGCTTCATTGGATGTTCGTACCACCAAGGAATTACTGGAGTTAGTTGAAGCATTAGGTCCCA
AAATTTGTTTACTAAAAACACATGTGGATATCTTGACTGATTTTTCCATGGAGGGCACAGTTAAGCCGCT
AAAGGCATTATCCGCCAAGTACAATTTTTTACTCTTCGAAGACAGAAAATTTGCTGACATTGGTAATACA
GTCAAATTGCAGTACTCTGCGGGTGTATACAGAATAGCAGAATGGGCAGACATTACGAATGCACACGGTG
TGGTGGGCCCAGGTATTGTTAGCGGTTTGAAGCAGGCGGCGGAAGAAGTAACAAAGGAACCTAGAGGCCT
TTTGATGTTAGCAGAATTGTCATGCAAGGGCTCCCTAGCTACTGGAGAATATACTAAGGGTACTGTTGAC
ATTGCGAAGAGCGACAAAGATTTTGTTATCGGCTTTATTGCTCAAAGAGACATGGGTGGAAGAGATGAAG
GTTACGATTGGTTGATTATGACACCCGGTGTGGGTTTAGATGACAAGGGAGACGCATTGGGTCAACAGTA
TAGAACCGTGGATGATGTGGTCTCTACAGGATCTGACATTATTATTGTTGGAAGAGGACTATTTGCAAAG
GGAAGGGATGCTAAGGTAGAGGGTGAACGTTACAGAAAAGCAGGCTGGGAAGCATATTTGAGAAGATGCG
GCCAGCAAAACTAAAAAACTGTATTATAAGTAAATGCATGTATACTAAACTCACAAATTAGAGCTTCAAT
TTAATTATATCAGTTATTACCCGAGCTCGAATTCATCGATGGGCGGATCCCCCGGGCTGCAGGAATTCGA
TATCAAGCTTATCGATACCGTCGACCTCGAGGGGGGGCCCGGTACCCAATTCGCCCTATAGTGAGTCGTA
TTACGCGCGCTCACTGGCCGTCGTTTTACAACGTCGTGACTGGGAAAACCCTGGCGTTACCCAACTTAAT
CGCCTTGCAGCACATCCCCCTTTCGCCAGCTGGCGTAATAGCGAAGAGGCCCGCACCGATCGCCCTTCCC
AACAGTTGCGCAGCCTGAATGGCGAATGGG
[124 nt withheld, positions 1431-1554]
C
[91 nt withheld, positions 1556-1646]
A
[49 nt withheld, positions 1648-1696]
CCTTTGACGTTGGAGTCCACGTTCTTT
[37 nt withheld, positions 1724-1760]
ACCCTATCTCGGTCTATTCTTTTGATTTATAAGGGATTTTGCCGATTTCGGCCTATTGGTTAAAAAATGA
GCTGATTTAACAAAAATTTAACGCGAATTTTAACAAAATATTAACGCTTACAATTTAGGTGGCACTTTTC
GGGGAAATGTGCGCGGAACCCCTATTTGTTTATTTTTCTAAATACATTCAAATATGTATCCGCTCATGAG
ACAATAACCCTGATAAATGCTTCAATAATATTGAAAAAGGAAGAGTATGAGTATTCAACATTTCCGTGTC
GCCCTTATTCCCTTTTTTGCGGCATTTTGCCTTCCTGTTTTTGCTCACCCAGAAACGCTGGTGAAAGTAA
AAGATGCTGAAGATCAGTTGGGTGCACGAGTGGGTTACATCGAACTGGATCTCAACAGCGGTAAGATCCT
TGAGAGTTTTCGCCCCGAAGAACGTTTTCCAATGATGAGCACTTTTAAAGTTCTGCTATGTGGCGCGGTA
TTATCCCGTATTGACGCCGGGCAAGAGCAACTCGGTCGCCGCATACACTATTCTCAGAATGACTTGGTTG
AGTACTCACCAGTCACAGAAAAGCATCTTACGGATGGCATGACAGTAAGAGAATTATGCAGTGCTGCCAT
AACCATGAGTGATAACACTGCGGCCAACTTACTTCTGACAACGATCGGAGGACCGAAGGAGCTAACCGCT
TTTTTGCACAACATGGGGGATCATGTAACTCGCCTTGATCGTTGGGAACCGGAGCTGAATGAAGCCATAC
CAAACGACGAGCGTGACACCACGATGCCTGTAGCAATGGCAACAACGTTGCGCAAACTATTAACTGGCGA
ACTACTTACTCTAGCTTCCCGGCAACAATTAATAGACTGGATGGAGGCGGATAAAGTTGCAGGACCACTT
CTGCGCTCGGCCCTTCCGGCTGGCTGGTTTATTGCTGATAAATCTGGAGCCGGTGAGCGTGGGTCTCGCG
GTATCATTGCAGCACTGGGGCCAGATGGTAAGCCCTCCCGTATCGTAGTTATCTACACGACGGGGAGTCA
GGCAACTATGGATGAACGAAATAGACAGATCGCTGAGATAGGTGCCTCACTGATTAAGCATTGGTAACTG
TCAGACCAAGTTTACTCATATATACTTTAGATTGATTTAAAACTTCATTTTTAATTTAAAAGGATCTAGG
TGAAGATCCTTTTTGATAATCTCATGACCAAAATCCCTTAACGTGAGTTTTCGTTCCACTGAGCGTCAGA
CCCCGTAGAAAAGATCAAAGGATCTTCTTGAGATCCTTTTTTTCTGCGCGTAATCTGCTGCTTGCAAACA
AAAAAACCACCGCTACCAGCGGTGGTTTGTTTGCCGGATCAAGAGCTACCAACTCTTTTTCCGAAGGTAA
CTGGCTTCAGCAGAGCGCAGATACCAAATACTGTCCTTCTAGTGTAGCCGTAGTTAGGCCACCACTTCAA
GAACTCTGTAGCACCGCCTACATACCTCGCTCTGCTAATCCTGTTACCAGTGGCTGCTGCCAGTGGCGAT
AAGTCGTGTCTTACCGGGTTGGACTCAAGACGATAGTTACCGGATAAGGCGCAGCGGTCGGGCTGAACGG
GGGGTTCGTGCACACAGCCCAGCTTGGAGCGAACGACCTACACCGAACTGAGATACCTACAGCGTGAGCT
ATGAGAAAGCGCCACGCTTCCCGAAGGGAGAAAGGCGGACAGGTATCCGGTAAGCGGCAGGGTCGGAACA
GGAGAGCGCACGAGGGAGCTTCCAGGGGGAAACGCCTGGTATCTTTATAGTCCTGTCGGGTTTCGCCACC
TCTGACTTGAGCGTCGATTTTTGTGATGCTCGTCAGGGGGGCGGAGCCTATGGAAAAACGCCAGCAACGC
GGCCTTTTTACGGTTCCTGGCCTTTTGCTGGCCTTTTGCTCACATGTTCTTTCCTGCGTTATCCCCTGAT
TCTGTGGATAACCGTATTACCGCCTTTGAGTGAGCTGATACCGCTCGCCGCAGCCGAACGACCGAGCGCA
GCGAGTCAGTGAGCGAGGAAGCGGAAGAGCGCCCAATACGCAAACCGCCTCTCCCCGCGCGTTGGCCGAT
TCATTAATGCAGCTGGCACGACAGGTTTCCCGACTGGAAAGCGGGCAGTGAGCGCAACGCAATTAATGTG
AGTTAGCTCACTCATTAGGCACCCCAGGCTTTACACTTTATGCTTCCGGCTCGTATGTTGTGTGGAATTG
TGAGCGGATAACAATTTCACACAGGAAACAGCTATGACCATGATTACGCCAAGCGCGCAATTAACCCTCA
CTAAAGGGAACAAAAGCTGGAGCTCCACCGCGGTGGCGGCCGCTCTAGCCC
