>Addgene plasmid #47554 | pJH136 | addgene partial sequence | sequence record 74302 | M13_pUC_rev
AATTAACCCTCACTAAAGGGAACAAAAGCTGGAGCTCCACCGCGGTGGCGGCCGCTCTAGCCCCGTACGC
TGCAGGTCGACTGTGGTTTCAGGGTCCATAAAGCTTTTCAATTCATCTTTTTTTTTTTTGTTCTTTTTTT
TGATTCCGGTTTCTTTGAAATTTTTTTGATTCGGTAATCTCCGAGCAGAAGGAAGAACGAAGGAAGGAGC
ACAGACTTAGATTGGTATATATACGCATATGTGGTGTTGAAGAAACATGAAATTGCCCAGTATTCTTAAC
CCAACTGCACAGAACAAAAACCTGCAGGAAACGAAGATAAATCATGTCGAAAGCTACATATAAGGAACGT
GCTGCTACTCATCCTAGTCCTGTTGCTGCCAAGCTATTTAATATCATGCACGAAAAGCAAACAAACTTGT
GTGCTTCATTGGATGTTCGTACCACCAAGGAATTACTGGAGTTAGTTGAAGCATTAGGTCCCAAAATTTG
TTTACTAAAAACACATGTGGATATCTTGACTGATTTTTCCATGGAGGGCACAGTTAAGCCGCTAAAGGCA
TTATCCGCCAAGTACAATTTTTTACTCTTCGAAGACAGAAAATTTGCTGACATTGGTAATACAGTCAAAT
TGCAGTACTCTGCGGGTGTATACAGAATAGCAGAATGGGCAGACATTACGAATGCACACGGTGTGGTGGG
CCCAGGTATTGTTAGCGGTTTGAAGCAGGCGGCGGAAGAAGTAACAAAGGAACCTAGAGGCCTTTTGATG
TTAGCAGAATTGTCATGCAAGGGCTCCCTAGCTACTGGAGAATATACTAAGGGTACTGTTGACATTGCGA
AGAGCGACAAAGATTTTGTTATCGGCTTTATTGCTCAAAGAGACATGGGTGGAAGAGATGAAGGTTACGA
TTGGTTGATTATGACACCCGGTGTGGGTTTAGATGACAAGGGAGACGCATTGGGTCAACAGTATAAA
