>Addgene plasmid #47554 | pJH136 | addgene partial sequence | sequence record 74304 | M13_pUC_fwd
CTCACTATAGGGCGAATTGGGTACCGGGCCCCCCCTCGAGGTCGACGGTATCGATAAGCTTGATATCGAA
TTCCTGCAGCCCGGGGGATCCGCCCATCGATGAATTCGAGCTCGGGTAATAACTGATATAATTAAATTGA
AGCTCTAATTTGTGAGTTTAGTATACATGCATTTACTTATAATACAGTTTTTTAGTTTTGCTGGCCGCAT
CTTCTCAAATATGCTTCCCAGCCTGCTTTTCTGTAACGTTCACCCTCTACCTTAGCATCCCTTCCCTTTG
CAAATAGTCCTCTTCCAACAATAATAATGTCAGATCCTGTAGAGACCACATCATCCACGGTTCTATACTG
TTGACCCAATGCGTCTCCCTTGTCATCTAAACCCACACCGGGTGTCATAATCAACCAATCGTAACCTTCA
TCTCTTCCACCCATGTCTCTTTGAGCAATAAAGCCGATAACAAAATCTTTGTCGCTCTTCGCAATGTCAA
CAGTACCCTTAGTATATTCTCCAGTAGCTAGGGAGCCCTTGCATGACAATTCTGCTAACATCAAAAGGCC
TCTAGGTTCCTTTGTTACTTCTTCCGCCGCCTGCTTCAAACCGCTAACAATACCTGGGCCCACCACACCG
TGTGCATTCGTAATGTCTGCCCATTCTGCTATTCTGTATACACCCGCAGAGTACTGCAATTTGACTGTAT
TACCAATGTCAGCAAATTTTCTGTCTTCGAAGAGTAAAAAATTGTACTTGGCGGATAATGCCTTTAGCGG
CTTAACTGTGCCCTCCATGGAAAAATCAGTCAAGATATCCACATGTGTTTTTAGTAAACAAATTTTGGGA
CCTAATGCTTCAACTAACTCCAGTAATTCCTTGGTG
